>Addgene plasmid #219750 | pNK1508 | addgene full sequence | sequence record 437141 | Addgene NGS Result
AATCATTTGCATCCATACATTTTGATGGCCGCACGGCGCGAAGCAAAAATTACGGCTCCTCGCTGCGGAC
CTGCGAGCAGGGAAACGCTCCCCTCACAGACGCGTTGAATTGTCCCCACGCCGCGCCCCTGTAGAGAAAT
ATAAAAGGTTAGGATTTGCCACTGAGGTTCTTCTTTCATATACTTCCTTTTAAAATCTTGCTAGGATACA
GTTCTCACATCACATCCGAACATAAACAACCATGGGTAAAAAGCCTGAACTCACCGCGACGTCTGTCGAG
AAGTTTCTGATCGAAAAGTTCGACAGCGTCTCCGACCTGATGCAGCTCTCGGAGGGCGAAGAATCTCGTG
CTTTCAGCTTCGATGTAGGAGGGCGTGGATATGTCCTGCGGGTAAATAGCTGCGCCGATGGTTTCTACAA
AGATCGTTATGTTTATCGGCACTTTGCATCGGCCGCGCTCCCGATTCCGGAAGTGCTTGACATTGGGGAA
TTCAGCGAGAGCCTGACCTATTGCATCTCCCGCCGTGCACAGGGTGTCACGTTGCAAGACCTGCCTGAAA
CCGAACTGCCCGCTGTTCTGCAGCCGGTCGCGGAGGCCATGGATGCGATCGCTGCGGCCGATCTTAGCCA
GACGAGCGGGTTCGGCCCATTCGGACCGCAAGGAATCGGTCAATACACTACATGGCGTGATTTCATATGC
GCGATTGCTGATCCCCATGTGTATCACTGGCAAACTGTGATGGACGACACCGTCAGTGCGTCCGTCGCGC
AGGCTCTCGATGAGCTGATGCTTTGGGCCGAGGACTGCCCCGAAGTCCGGCACCTCGTGCACGCGGATTT
CGGCTCCAACAATGTCCTGACGGACAATGGCCGCATAACAGCGGTCATTGACTGGAGCGAGGCGATGTTC
GGGGATTCCCAATACGAGGTCGCCAACATCTTCTTCTGGAGGCCGTGGTTGGCTTGTATGGAGCAGCAGA
CGTGCTACTTCGAGCGGAGGCATCCGGAGCTTGCAGGATCGCCGCGGCTCCGGGCGTATATGCTCCGCAT
TGGTCTTGACCAACTCTATCAGAGCTTGGTTGACGGCAATTTCGATGATGCAGCTTGGGCGCAGGGTCGA
TGCGACGCAATCGTCCGATCCGGAGCCGGGACTGTCGGGCGTACACAAATCGCCCGCAGAAGCGCGGCCG
TCTGGACCGATGGCTGTGTAGAAGTACTCGCCGATAGTGGAAACCGACGCCCCAGCACTCGTCCGAGGGC
AAAGGAATAATCAGTACTGACAATAAAAAGATTCTTGTTTTCAAGAACTTGTCATTTGTATAGTTTTTTT
ATATTGTAGTTGTTCTATTTTAATCAAATGTTAGCGTGATTTATATTTTTTTTCGCCTCGACATCATCTG
CCCAGATGCGAAGTTAAGTGCGCAGAAAGTAATATCATGCGTCAATCGTATGTGAATGCTGGTCGCTATA
CTGCTGTCGATTCGATACTAACGCCGCCATCCAGTGTCGAAAACGAGCTCGAATTCATCGATGATATCAT
GTAATTAGTTATGTCACGCTTACATTCACGCCCTCCCCCCACATCCGCTCTAACCGAAAAGGAAGGAGTT
AGACAACCTGAAGTCTAGGTCCCTATTTATTTTTTTATAGTTATGTTAGTATTAAGAACGTTATTTATAT
TTCAAATTTTTCTTTTTTTTCTGTACAGACGCGTGTACGCATGTAACATTATACTGAAAACCTTGCTTGA
GAAGGTTTTGGGACGCTCGAAGGCTTTAATTTGCAAGCTGGAGACTAACATGTGAGCAAAAGGCCAGCAA
AAGGCCAGGAACCGTAAAAAGGCCGCGTTGCTGGCGTTTTTCCATAGGCTCCGCCCCCCTGACGAGCATC
ACAAAAATCGACGCTCAAGTCAGAGGTGGCGAAACCCGACAGGACTATAAAGATACCAGGCGTTTCCCCC
TGGAAGCTCCCTCGTGCGCTCTCCTGTTCCGACCCTGCCGCTTACCGGATACCTGTCCGCCTTTCTCCCT
TCGGGAAGCGTGGCGCTTTCTCATAGCTCACGCTGTAGGTATCTCAGTTCGGTGTAGGTCGTTCGCTCCA
AGCTGGGCTGTGTGCACGAACCCCCCGTTCAGCCCGACCGCTGCGCCTTATCCGGTAACTATCGTCTTGA
GTCCAACCCGGTAAGACACGACTTATCGCCACTGGCAGCAGCCACTGGTAACAGGATTAGCAGAGCGAGG
TATGTAGGCGGTGCTACAGAGTTCTTGAAGTGGTGGCCTAACTACGGCTACACTAGAAGAACAGTATTTG
GTATCTGCGCTCTGCTGAAGCCAGTTACCTTCGGAAAAAGAGTTGGTAGCTCTTGATCCGGCAAACAAAC
CACCGCTGGTAGCGGTGGTTTTTTTGTTTGCAAGCAGCAGATTACGCGCAGAAAAAAAGGATCTCAAGAA
GATCCTTTGATCTTTTCTACGGGGTCTGACGCTCAGTGGAACGAAAACTCACGTTAAGGGATTTTGGTCA
TGCATGAGATCAGATCTTTTTTGTAGAAATGTCTTGGTGTCCTCGTCCAATCAGGTAGCCATCTCTGAAA
TATCTGGCTCCGTTGCAACTCCGAACGACCTGCTGGCAACGTAAAATTCTCCGGGGTAAAACTTAAATGT
GGAGTAATGGAACCAGAAACGTCTCTTCCCTTCTCTCTCCTTCCACCGCCCGTTACCGTCCCTAGGAAAT
TTTACTCTGCTGGAGAGCTTCTTCTACGGCCCCCTTGCAGCAATGCTCTTCCCAGCATTACGTTGCGGGT
AAAACGGAGGTCGTGTACCCGACCTAGCAGCCCAGGGATGGAAAAGTCCCGGCCGTCGCTGGCAATAATA
GCGGGCGGACGCATGTCATGAGATTATTGGAAACCACCAGAATCGAATATAAAAGGCGAACACCTTTCCC
AATTTTGGTTTCTCCTGACCCAAAGACTTTAAATTTAATTTATTTGTCCCTATTTCAATCAATTGAACAA
CTATACCGCGCACAGAACTCCTACTCTACTAGTAAAAAAAATGGTCCAAGACACCTCAAGCGCTAGTACC
AGTCCAATTTTGACAAGATGGTATATAGATACTAGACCTTTGACTGCTTCTACCGCAGCCTTGCCACTGT
TGGAAACTCTGCAGCCTGCAGACCAGATAAGTGTCCAAAAGTACTACCATCTGAAGGATAAGCATATGTC
TCTCGCATCCAATCTTCTCAAGTACTTGTTTGTTCACAGGAATTGCCGAATCCCATGGTCTAGCATTGTA
ATATCAAGAACTCCAGATCCCCATAGAAGGCCCTGTTATATACCACCCTCTGGTTCTCAAGAGGACAGCT
TTAAGGATGGCTACACTGGAATTAATGTCGAGTTCAACGTATCCCATCAAGCAAGCATGGTGGCAATAGC
AGGCACTGCATTTACACCCAACTCTGGAGGTGATTCCAAACTTAAGCCAGAGGTTGGCATAGACATTACT
TGCGTGAATGAGCGACAGGGGCGAAACGGTGAGGAGCGATCCCTTGAAAGTTTGAGGCAGTACATAGATA
TTTTCTCAGAGGTTTTTTCCACCGCAGAGATGGCAAACATCAGAAGATTGGATGGGGTGTCATCAAGCTC
CTTGAGCGCCGATAGGTTGGTGGACTATGGTTACCGATTGTTTTACACTTATTGGGCTCTTAAGGAAGCA
TACATCAAGATGACAGGGGAAGCCCTGCTGGCACCATGGCTCAGGGAGTTGGAATTTAGTAATGTCGTTG
CCCCAGCAGCAGTGGCCGAATCCGGAGATTCCGCCGGAGACTTTGGAGAGCCTTATACCGGGGTACGAAC
AACCCTTTACAAAAACTTGGTCGAGGATGTTAGGATAGAGGTGGCTGCTCTGGGAGGTGACTACTTGTTC
GCCACTGCTGCACGAGGGGGCGGTATAGGTGCCTCCAGCCGACCAGGGGGAGGCCCTGATGGCTCAGGAA
TTAGGAGTCAAGATCCCTGGCGACCATTTAAAAAGCTCGACATAGAGAGAGACATACAGCCTTGCGCCAC
TGGAGTCTGTAATTGTCTGTCTCGAGGTTAATCTAAGCTGAGCTACACGAATCTATAGGAACCGGGAACT
TAGTCAAGAGGATGTCAGAATGCCATTTGCCTGAGAGATGCAGGCTTCATTTTTGATACTTTTTTATTTG
TAACCTATATAGTATAGGATTTTTTTTGTCATTTTGTTTCTTCTCGTACGAGCTTGCTCCTGATCAGCCT
ATCTCGCAGCTGATGAATATCTTGTGGTAGGGGTTTGGGAAAATCATTCGAGTTTGATGTTTTTCTTGGT
ATTTCCCACTCCTCTTCAGAGTACAGAAGATTAAGTGAGACATTCGTTTGTGCGGATCTGTTTAGCTTGC
CTCGTCCCCGCCGGGTCACCCGGCCAGCGACATGGAGGCCCAGAATACCCTCCTTGACAGTCTTGACGTG
CGCAGCTCAGGGGCATGATGTGACTGTCGCCCGTACATTTAGCCCATACATCCCCATGTAT
Features (pLannotate 1.2.2; 7 found; start..end, strand, type, name):
   1276..1473    +  terminator     TEF terminator: Ashbya gossypii TEF terminator
   1537..1784    +  terminator     CYC1 terminator: S. cerevisiae CYC1; transcription terminator for CYC1
   1859..2447    -  rep_origin     ori: high-copy-number ColE1/pMB1/pBR322/pUC origin of replication
   2538..3014    +  promoter       GAP promoter: promoter for Pichia pastoris glyceraldehyde-3-phosphate dehydrogenase
   3051..4082    +  CDS            npgA: PPTA_EMENI - Also known as cfwA. Experimental evidence at protein level: Swiss-Prot protein existence level 1. Transfers the 4'-phosphopantetheine moiety from coenzyme A to a Ser of an acyl-carrier-protein. The enzyme is able to transfer the cofactor to a broad range of enzymes with acyl- or peptidyl-carrier protein domains. Required for primary biological processes such as growth and asexual/sexual development, and activates target enzymes involved in the synthesis of metabolites such as fatty acids, polyketides and nonribosomal peptides, lysine, siderophore, penicillin, sterigmatocystin, sha
   4134..4380    +  terminator     AOX1 terminator: Pichia pastoris AOX1; transcription terminator for AOX1
   4439..1473    +  gene           hphMX6 (across the origin): yeast selectable marker conferring hygromycin resistance
