[The description below was written by a language model from this plasmid's Addgene catalogue record and pLannotate feature annotations shown in this document.]
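Description:
pNK1508 is a yeast expression plasmid of about 4.5 kb, described as a pGAP-like vector built on a "Level 1-like" backbone by Golden Gate assembly. It carries a high-copy ColE1/pUC-type origin for propagation in E. coli. No yeast replication origin is annotated, which is in keeping with pGAP-type vectors that are normally integrated into the Pichia pastoris genome, although the record does not state the host species or the mode of maintenance. The only selectable marker annotated is an hphMX6 hygromycin-resistance cassette ending in the Ashbya gossypii TEF terminator, and hygromycin is also listed as the bacterial selection, so the same marker apparently serves in both bacteria and yeast. A CYC1 terminator lies just downstream of the marker cassette.

The payload is a single transcription unit: the constitutive Pichia pastoris glyceraldehyde-3-phosphate dehydrogenase (GAP) promoter drives the coding sequence of npgA from Aspergillus nidulans, and transcription ends at the AOX1 terminator. NpgA is a broad-specificity 4'-phosphopantetheinyl transferase that moves the phosphopantetheine arm from coenzyme A onto a serine in acyl- or peptidyl-carrier protein domains, converting polyketide synthases, nonribosomal peptide synthetases and related enzymes from their inactive apo form to the active holo form. No epitope tags or reporters are annotated.

The plasmid comes from work on an improved pathway for autonomous bioluminescence imaging in eukaryotes. In that setting its likely role is as a helper construct, supplying the activity needed to activate a carrier-domain-containing biosynthetic enzyme co-expressed in yeast, though the record does not name the partner enzymes.
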