Addgene plasmid #219750: pNK1508
Purpose: pGAP-like vector encoding Aspergillus nidulans 4'-phosphopantetheinyl transferase NpgA under control of GAP promoter, for yeast expression
Depositing lab: Alexander Mishin. Depositing organization: Light Bio. Publication: An improved pathway for autonomous bioluminescence imaging in eukaryotes. Shakhova ES, Karataeva TA, Markina NM, Mitiouchkina T, Palkina KA, Perfilov MM, Wood MG, Hoang TT, Hall MP, Fakhranurova LI, Alekberova AE, Malyshevskaia AK, Gorbachev DA, Bugaeva EN, Pletneva LK, Babenko VV, Boldyreva DI, Gorokhovatsky AY, Balakireva AV, Gao F, Choob VV, Encell LP, Wood KV, Yampolsky IV, Sarkisyan KS, Mishin AS. Nat Methods. 2024 Mar;21(3):406-410. doi: 10.1038/s41592-023-02152-y. Epub 2024 Jan 22. PubMed 38253843.
Backbone
  Vector backbone: Level 1-like
  Backbone size w/o insert (bp): 3503
  Vector type: Yeast Expression
Growth in bacteria
  Bacterial resistance: Hygromycin, 200 μg/mL
  Growth temperature: 37°C
  Growth strain: DH5alpha
  Copy number: High Copy
Gene/Insert
  Gene/Insert name: pGAP - npgA - tAOX
  Species: Aspergillus nidulans
  Insert size (bp): 1039
  Cloning method: Golden Gate
  Sequencing primers: 5′ cctaggaaattttactctgctgga; 3′ gcaaatggcattctgacatcc
Resource information
  A portion of this plasmid was derived from a plasmid made by: Synthetic
Terms and licenses: Academic/Nonprofit Terms; Industry Terms: Not Available to Industry
How to cite: pNK1508 was a gift from Alexander Mishin (Addgene plasmid # 219750 ; http://n2t.net/addgene:219750 ; RRID:Addgene_219750)
